Addgene plasmid #10984: pL-rpb1-H80Y
Depositing lab: Jeff Strathern. Depositing organization: National Cancer Institute (NCI). Publication: Mutations in the Saccharomyces cerevisiae RPB1 Gene Conferring Hypersensitivity to 6-Azauracil. Malagon F, Kireeva ML, Shafer BK, Lubkowska L, Kashlev M, Strathern JN. Genetics. 2006 Apr . 172(4):2201-9. 10.1534/genetics.105.052415 PubMed 16510790.
Backbone
  Vector backbone: pRS415 (with modifications)
  Backbone size w/o insert (bp): 4967
  Vector type: Bacterial Expression, Yeast Expression
  Selectable markers: LEU2
Growth in bacteria
  Bacterial resistance: Ampicillin, 100 μg/mL
  Growth temperature: 37°C
  Growth strain: DH5alpha
  Copy number: High Copy
Gene/Insert
  Gene/Insert name: rpb1-H80Y (alt name: RPB1)
  Species: S. cerevisiae (budding yeast)
  Insert size (bp): 6349
  Mutation: Mutation 238 C to T in the RPB1 ORF resulting in the residue substitution H80Y
  Entrez Gene: RPO21 (a.k.a. YDL140C, RPB1, RPB220, SIT1, SUA8)
  Cloning method: Restriction Enzyme; 5′ cloning site XhoI/AvaI (not destroyed); 3′ cloning site ApaI (not destroyed)
  Sequencing primers: 5′ M13 reverse; 3′ n/a
Terms and licenses: Academic/Nonprofit Terms; Industry Terms: Not Available to Industry
How to cite: pL-rpb1-H80Y was a gift from Jeff Strathern (Addgene plasmid # 10984 ; http://n2t.net/addgene:10984 ; RRID:Addgene_10984)
