[The description below was written by a language model from this plasmid's Addgene catalogue record.]
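Description:
pL-rpb1-H80Y is a yeast–E. coli shuttle plasmid built on a modified pRS415 backbone of about 5 kb. pRS415 is a standard centromeric (CEN/ARS) vector of the pRS series, normally maintained at low copy in Saccharomyces cerevisiae, although the record does not describe the modifications made to it here. In yeast the plasmid is selected through the LEU2 auxotrophic marker, which complements leucine auxotrophy in leu2 strains. In bacteria it is propagated at high copy under ampicillin selection.

The payload is a roughly 6.3 kb S. cerevisiae fragment carrying a mutant allele of RPB1 (systematic gene RPO21, YDL140C), which encodes the largest subunit of RNA polymerase II. It was inserted by restriction cloning between an XhoI/AvaI site at the 5′ end and an ApaI site at the 3′ end, and both sites were preserved. The allele has a single C-to-T change at nucleotide 238 of the open reading frame, producing the substitution H80Y. The record does not state which promoter drives expression. The insert is somewhat longer than the RPB1 coding region alone, so flanking genomic sequence may be included, but this is not documented. No epitope tags or reporters are listed.

The associated publication concerns RPB1 mutations that confer hypersensitivity to 6-azauracil, a drug that depletes nucleotide pools and is widely used to reveal defects in transcription elongation. The plasmid is therefore suited to introducing the H80Y allele into yeast to study how this change in the polymerase's largest subunit affects drug sensitivity and transcription, for example alongside wild-type or other mutant RPB1 plasmids.
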