>Addgene plasmid #10984 | pL-rpb1-H80Y | addgene partial sequence | sequence record 17950 | 10984 with yRPO21-R 5'-ccccgtggctctatcttttt
GGCTTGTGTATTACCACAACCTCCCCTTGATACGAGCTGAGTAGGATCATCTTCAGAAGGGACATCTGTT
TCGCAGACCATTTTTGTTTTACATAAAGTCCAAATTGCAGCAAACCTTTTTTTACTGTCTTTGATTGCTA
GAGCTTGTCTCATTAATTCATTATGTTCATCCAGTAATAGCTTACCACAGTGCATACAGACACACTCACA
TACTTTCTTAATTTTGGCAATAAAACCAACATGAAATACAGGTTTTGCTAAATCTATGTGACCAAAATAA
CCAGGACATTCGTTCATACCCTCTTGACAAGTTTGACACTTCAGATTACGATCAATAGAGCCTAACCTAG
GGTCGTTTAGACCACCAATTTTCGCTCTCGTCTGGGTTTCATCCATTGTCTCTGGAAATCTAATTTTGGC
CACACTGATTGCTCTAACTTCTTCAGGTGAGAAAAGACCGAATTGGACCTCTTTTACTGTACGGAGTGGA
GCA
